Addgene plasmid #62095: pMuLE ENTR SV40 L5-L2
Purpose: (Empty Backbone) MuLE (Multiple Lentiviral Expression) Entry vector containing a SV40 promoter and multiple cloning site module. Compatible with MultiSite Gateway cloning
Depositing lab: Ian Frew. Depositing organization: University of Zurich. Publication: A versatile modular vector system for rapid combinatorial mammalian genetics. Albers J, Danzer C, Rechsteiner M, Lehmann H, Brandt LP, Hejhal T, Catalano A, Busenhart P, Goncalves AF, Brandt S, Bode PK, Bode-Lesniewska B, Wild PJ, Frew IJ. J Clin Invest. 2015 Mar 9. pii: 79743. doi: 10.1172/JCI79743. PubMed 25751063.
Backbone
  Vector backbone: N/A
  Vector type: Mammalian Expression ; MuLE Gateway Entry Vector
Growth in bacteria
  Bacterial resistance: Kanamycin, 50 μg/mL
  Growth temperature: 37°C
  Growth strain: DH5alpha
  Copy number: High Copy
Gene/Insert
  Gene/Insert name: None
Terms and licenses: Academic/Nonprofit Terms; Industry Terms: Not Available to Industry
How to cite: pMuLE ENTR SV40 L5-L2 was a gift from Ian Frew (Addgene plasmid # 62095 ; http://n2t.net/addgene:62095 ; RRID:Addgene_62095)
