[The description below was written by a language model from this plasmid's Addgene catalogue record and pLannotate feature annotations shown in this document.]
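Description:
pMuLE ENTR SV40 L5-L2 is a small (about 3 kb) empty Gateway entry vector belonging to the MuLE (Multiple Lentiviral Expression) modular cloning system. It is not itself a lentiviral or expression-ready plasmid. It serves instead as a donor module whose contents are transferred into a destination vector by MultiSite Gateway recombination. The plasmid is maintained in E. coli at high copy through a ColE1/pUC-type origin and is selected with kanamycin via an aminoglycoside phosphotransferase (KanR) gene. The record does not name a parental backbone. The rrnB T1 and T2 terminators upstream of the recombination cassette are a common way to insulate entry-clone inserts from read-through transcription in bacteria. The short lacI and lacZα fragments and a T7 promoter flanking the cassette appear to be non-functional backbone remnants.

The functional module lies between an attL5 site and an attL2 site. It consists of the SV40 enhancer/early promoter followed by a multiple cloning site, according to the catalogue description; the cloning site is not annotated separately but would fall in the roughly 100 bp gap between the promoter and attL2. No insert is present. A user clones a cDNA or other sequence of interest downstream of the SV40 promoter, creating a mammalian expression unit. The L5-L2 site pairing defines the position and orientation this unit will take when it is combined with other MuLE entry clones carrying complementary att sites in a single LR Clonase reaction. This allows several promoter-driven elements to be assembled in a defined order into one lentiviral destination vector, supporting combinatorial genetic manipulation of mammalian cells.
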