Features (pLannotate 1.2.2; 10 found; start..end, strand, type, name):
    121..213     +  CDS            lacI (fragment): lac repressor; lacI; The lac repressor binds to the lac operator to inhibit transcription in E. coli. This inhibition can be relieved by adding lactose or isopropyl-β-D-thiogalactopyranoside (IPTG).
    268..295     -  terminator     rrnB T2 terminator: transcription terminator T2 from the E. coli rrnB gene
    427..470     +  terminator     rrnB T1 terminator: Escherichia coli rrnB; transcription terminator T1 from the E. coli rrnB gene
    517..553     -  CDS            lacZα (fragment): LacZα fragment of β-galactosidase; lacZ fragment
    570..665     +  protein_bind   attL5: mutant version of attL; recombination site for the Gateway® LR reaction LR Clonase™
    675..1004    +  promoter       SV40 promoter: SV40 enhancer and early promoter
   1110..1209    -  protein_bind   attL2: mutant version of attL; recombination site for the Gateway® LR reaction LR Clonase™
   1240..1258    -  promoter       T7 promoter: promoter for bacteriophage T7 RNA polymerase
   1392..2201    +  CDS            KanR: aminoglycoside phosphotransferase; aph(3')-Ia; confers resistance to kanamycin in bacteria or G418 (Geneticin®) in eukaryotes
   2348..2936    +  rep_origin     ori: high-copy-number ColE1/pMB1/pBR322/pUC origin of replication
>Addgene plasmid #62095 | pMuLE ENTR SV40 L5-L2 | depositor full sequence | sequence record 101384 | Full Sequence
CTTTCCTGCGTTATCCCCTGATTCTGTGGATAACCGTATTACCGCCTTTGAGTGAGCTGATACCGCTCGC
CGCAGCCGAACGACCGAGCGCAGCGAGTCAGTGAGCGAGGAAGCGGAAGAGCGCCCAATACGCAAACCGC
CTCTCCCCGCGCGTTGGCCGATTCATTAATGCAGCTGGCACGACAGGTTTCCCGACTGGAAAGCGGGCAG
TGAGCGCAACGCAATTAATACGCGTACCGCTAGCCAGGAAGAGTTTGTAGAAACGCAAAAAGGCCATCCG
TCAGGATGGCCTTCTGCTTAGTTTGATGCCTGGCAGTTTATGGCGGGCGTCCTGCCCGCCACCCTCCGGG
CCGTTGCTTCACAACGTTCAAATCCGCTCCCGGCGGATTTGTCCTACTCAGGAGAGCGTTCACCGACAAA
CAACAGATAAAACGAAAGGCCCAGTCTTCCGACTGAGCCTTTCGTTTTATTTGATGCCTGGCAGTTCCCT
ACTCTCGCGTTAACGCTAGCATGGATGTTTTCCCAGTCACGACGTTGTAAAACGACGGCCAGTCTTAAGC
TCGGGCCCCAAATAATGATTTTATTTTGACTGATAGTGACCTGTTCGTTGCAACAAATTGATGAGCAATG
CTTTTTTATAATGCCAACTTTGTATACAAAAGTTGCTGTGGAATGTGTGTCAGTTAGGGTGTGGAAAGTC
CCCAGGCTCCCCAGCAGGCAGAAGTATGCAAAGCATGCATCTCAATTAGTCAGCAACCAGGTGTGGAAAG
TCCCCAGGCTCCCCAGCAGGCAGAAGTATGCAAAGCATGCATCTCAATTAGTCAGCAACCATAGTCCCGC
CCCTAACTCCGCCCATCCCGCCCCTAACTCCGCCCAGTTCCGCCCATTCTCCGCCCCATGGCTGACTAAT
TTTTTTTATTTATGCAGAGGCCGAGGCCGCCTCGGCCTCTGAGCTATTCCAGAAGTAGTGAGGAGGCTTT
TTTGGAGGCCTAGGCTTTTGCAAAAAGCTTGGTACCGAGCTCGGATCCACTAGTAACGGCCGCCAGTGTG
CTGGAATTCTGCAGATATCCATCACACTGGCGGCCGCTCGAGCATGCATCTAGATTACTACCCAGCTTTC
TTGTACAAAGTTGGCATTATAAGAAAGCATTGCTTATCAATTTGTTGCAACGAACAGGTCACTATCAGTC
AAAATAAAATCATTATTTGCCATCCAGCTGCAGGGCGGCCGCGATATCCCCTATAGTGAGTCGTATTACA
TGGTCATAGCTGTTTCCTGGCAGCTCTGGCCCGTGTCTCAAAATCTCTGATGTTACATTGCACAAGATAA
AAATATATCATCATGAACAATAAAACTGTCTGCTTACATAAACAGTAATACAAGGGGTGTTATGAGCCAT
ATTCAACGGGAAACGTCGAGGCCGCGATTAAATTCCAACATGGATGCTGATTTATATGGGTATAAATGGG
CTCGCGATAATGTCGGGCAATCAGGTGCGACAATCTATCGCTTGTATGGGAAGCCCGATGCGCCAGAGTT
GTTTCTGAAACATGGCAAAGGTAGCGTTGCCAATGATGTTACAGATGAGATGGTCAGACTAAACTGGCTG
ACGGAATTTATGCCTCTTCCGACCATCAAGCATTTTATCCGTACTCCTGATGATGCATGGTTACTCACCA
CTGCGATCCCCGGAAAAACAGCATTCCAGGTATTAGAAGAATATCCTGATTCAGGTGAAAATATTGTTGA
TGCGCTGGCAGTGTTCCTGCGCCGGTTGCATTCGATTCCTGTTTGTAATTGTCCTTTTAACAGCGATCGC
GTATTTCGTCTCGCTCAGGCGCAATCACGAATGAATAACGGTTTGGTTGATGCGAGTGATTTTGATGACG
AGCGTAATGGCTGGCCTGTTGAACAAGTCTGGAAAGAAATGCATAAACTTTTGCCATTCTCACCGGATTC
AGTCGTCACTCATGGTGATTTCTCACTTGATAACCTTATTTTTGACGAGGGGAAATTAATAGGTTGTATT
GATGTTGGACGAGTCGGAATCGCAGACCGATACCAGGATCTTGCCATCCTATGGAACTGCCTCGGTGAGT
TTTCTCCTTCATTACAGAAACGGCTTTTTCAAAAATATGGTATTGATAATCCTGATATGAATAAATTGCA
GTTTCATTTGATGCTCGATGAGTTTTTCTAATCAGAATTGGTTAATTGGTTGTAACACTGGCAGAGCATT
ACGCTGACTTGACGGGACGGCGCAAGCTCATGACCAAAATCCCTTAACGTGAGTTACGCGTCGTTCCACT
GAGCGTCAGACCCCGTAGAAAAGATCAAAGGATCTTCTTGAGATCCTTTTTTTCTGCGCGTAATCTGCTG
CTTGCAAACAAAAAAACCACCGCTACCAGCGGTGGTTTGTTTGCCGGATCAAGAGCTACCAACTCTTTTT
CCGAAGGTAACTGGCTTCAGCAGAGCGCAGATACCAAATACTGTTCTTCTAGTGTAGCCGTAGTTAGGCC
ACCACTTCAAGAACTCTGTAGCACCGCCTACATACCTCGCTCTGCTAATCCTGTTACCAGTGGCTGCTGC
CAGTGGCGATAAGTCGTGTCTTACCGGGTTGGACTCAAGACGATAGTTACCGGATAAGGCGCAGCGGTCG
GGCTGAACGGGGGGTTCGTGCACACAGCCCAGCTTGGAGCGAACGACCTACACCGAACTGAGATACCTAC
AGCGTGAGCTATGAGAAAGCGCCACGCTTCCCGAAGGGAGAAAGGCGGACAGGTATCCGGTAAGCGGCAG
GGTCGGAACAGGAGAGCGCACGAGGGAGCTTCCAGGGGGAAACGCCTGGTATCTTTATAGTCCTGTCGGG
TTTCGCCACCTCTGACTTGAGCGTCGATTTTTGTGATGCTCGTCAGGGGGGCGGAGCCTATGGAAAAACG
CCAGCAACGCGGCCTTTTTACGGTTCCTGGCCTTTTGCTGGCCTTTTGCTCACATGTT
