>Addgene plasmid #62095 | pMuLE ENTR SV40 L5-L2 | addgene partial sequence | sequence record 103554 | M13-F20 5'-TGTAAAACGACGGCCAGT-3'
GACTGATAGTGACCTGTTCGTTGCAACAAATTGATGAGCAATGCTTTTTTATAATGCCAACTTTGTATAC
AAAAGTTGCTGTGGAATGTGTGTCAGTTAGGGTGTGGAAAGTCCCCAGGCTCCCCAGCAGGCAGAAGTAT
GCAAAGCATGCATCTCAATTAGTCAGCAACCAGGTGTGGAAAGTCCCCAGGCTCCCCAGCAGGCAGAAGT
ATGCAAAGCATGCATCTCAATTAGTCAGCAACCATAGTCCCGCCCCTAACTCCGCCCATCCCGCCCCTAA
CTCCGCCCAGTTCCGCCCATTCTCCGCCCCATGGCTGACTAATTTTTTTTATTTATGCAGAGGCCGAGGC
CGCCTCGGCCTCTGAGCTATTCCAGAAGTAGTGAGGAGGCTTTTTTGGAGGCCTAGGCTTTTGCAAAAAG
CTTGGTACCGAGCTCGGATCCACTAGTAACGGCCGCCAGTGTGCTGGAATTCTGCAGA
