>Addgene plasmid #62095 | pMuLE ENTR SV40 L5-L2 | addgene partial sequence | sequence record 103555 | M13-Rev 5'-CAGGAAACAGCTATGACC-3'
TGCAGCTGGATGGCAAATAATGATTTTATTTTGACTGATAGTGACCTGTTCGTTGCAACAAATTGATAAG
CAATGCTTTCTTATAATGCCAACTTTGTACAAGAAAGCTGGGTAGTAATCTAGATGCATGCTCGAGCGGC
CGCCAGTGTGATGGATATCTGCAGAATTCCAGCACACTGGCGGCCGTTACTAGTGGATCCGAGCTCGGTA
CCAAGCTTTTTGCAAAAGCCTAGGCCTCCAAAAAAGCCTCCTCACTACTTCTGGAATAGCTCAGAGGCCG
AGGCGGCCTCGGCCTCTGCATAAATAAAAAAAATTAGTCAGCCATGGGGCGGAGAATGGGCGGAACTGGG
CGGAGTTAGGGGCGGGATGGGCGGAGTTAGGGGCGGGACTATGGTTGCTGACTAATTGAGATGCATGCTT
TGCATACTTCTGCCTGCTGGGGAGCCTGGGGACTTTCCACACCTGGTTGCTGACTAATTGAGATGCATGC
TTTGCATACTTCTGCCTGCTGGGGAGCCTGGGGACTTTCCACACCCTAACTGACACACATTCCACAGCAA
CTTTTG
